Addgene plasmid #87243: ACA8-YFPc
Purpose: fluorescence complementation assay
Depositing lab: Silke Robatzek. Depositing organization: Sainsbury Laboratory, Norwich. Publication: Plasma membrane calcium ATPases are important components of receptor-mediated signaling in plant immune responses and development. Frei dit Frey N, Mbengue M, Kwaaitaal M, Nitsch L, Altenbach D, Haweker H, Lozano-Duran R, Njo MF, Beeckman T, Huettel B, Borst JW, Panstruga R, Robatzek S. Plant Physiol. 2012 Jun;159(2):798-809. doi: 10.1104/pp.111.192575. Epub 2012 Apr 25. PubMed 22535420.
Backbone
  Vector backbone: pAMPAT-35S
  Selectable markers: Basta
Growth in bacteria
  Bacterial resistance: Ampicillin, 100 μg/mL
  Growth temperature: 37°C
  Growth strain: DH5alpha
  Copy number: Unknown
Gene/Insert
  Gene/Insert name: ACA8
  Species: A. thaliana (mustard weed)
  Entrez Gene: ACA8 (a.k.a. AT5G57110, ''AUTOINHIBITED CA2+ -ATPASE, ''autoinhibited Ca2+ -ATPase, 'autoinhibited Ca2+ -ATPase, AT-ACA8, AUTOINHIBITED CA2+ -ATPASE, ISOFORM 8, ISOFORM 8'', MUL3.5, MUL3_5, autoinhibited Ca2+ -ATPase, isoform 8, isoform 8', isoform 8'')
  Promoter: 35s
  Tag / fusion protein: YFPc (C terminal on insert)
  Cloning method: Gateway Cloning
  Sequencing primers: 5′ ATGACGCACAATCCCACTATCCTTCGCA; 3′ CATTTGGAGAAGGACCTCGAG
Terms and licenses: Academic/Nonprofit Terms; Industry Terms: Not Available to Industry
How to cite: ACA8-YFPc was a gift from Silke Robatzek (Addgene plasmid # 87243 ; http://n2t.net/addgene:87243 ; RRID:Addgene_87243)
