[The description below was written by a language model from this plasmid's Addgene catalogue record and pLannotate feature annotations shown in this document.]
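Description:
ACA8-YFPc is a plant binary expression plasmid built on the pAMPAT-35S backbone by Gateway cloning, designed for bimolecular fluorescence complementation (BiFC) assays. The sequenced record is about 8.8 kb. It is maintained in E. coli through a high-copy ColE1/pUC-type origin with ampicillin resistance (bla). It also carries an incP oriV, a broad-host-range origin of the kind used to propagate binary vectors in Agrobacterium. Nopaline-type left and right T-DNA border repeats delimit the region that would be transferred into plant cells.

Within the T-DNA, an enhanced cauliflower mosaic virus 35S promoter with a duplicated enhancer drives the coding sequence of Arabidopsis thaliana ACA8 (AT5G57110). ACA8 is an autoinhibited, magnesium-dependent Ca2+-ATPase that pumps calcium out of the cytosol. The open reading frame is flanked by attB1 and attB2 sites left by Gateway recombination. Downstream of attB2 lies the C-terminal fragment of a yellow fluorescent protein, annotated as the mVenus-derived VC155 fragment, and the transcript ends at a CaMV polyadenylation signal. The result is ACA8 tagged at its C terminus with YFPc. This half-fluorophore is non-fluorescent on its own and gives signal only when brought close to a complementary N-terminal YFP fragment fused to an interacting partner.

A second cassette near the left border, in the opposite orientation, expresses the bar phosphinothricin acetyltransferase gene from the NOS promoter and terminator, providing Basta (glufosinate) selection of transformed plants. The associated study concerns plasma membrane calcium ATPases in receptor-mediated plant immune signalling and development, which fits use of the construct to test ACA8 protein interactions in planta. The record does not name the partner constructs.
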