Features (pLannotate 1.2.2; 18 found; start..end, strand, type, name):
    345..372     -  misc_feature   MCS (fragment): pBluescript multiple cloning site
    380..404     +  protein_bind   attB1: mutant version of attB; recombination site for the Gateway® BP reaction BP Clonase™
    407..3628    +  CDS            ACA8: ACA8_ARATH - Experimental evidence at protein level: Swiss-Prot protein existence level 1. This magnesium-dependent enzyme catalyzes the hydrolysis of ATP coupled with the translocation of calcium from the cytosol out of the cell. From Arabidopsis thaliana (Mouse-ear cress).
   3630..3654    -  protein_bind   attB2: mutant version of attB; recombination site for the Gateway® BP reaction BP Clonase™
   3665..3916    +  CDS            VC155: C-terminal fragment of mVenus for use in bimolecular fluorescence complementation (BiFC) (Kodama and Hu, 2010)
   3974..4133    +  polyA_signal   CaMV poly(A) signal (fragment): cauliflower mosaic virus polyadenylation signal
   4140..4160    -  misc_feature   MCS (fragment): pBluescript multiple cloning site
   4208..4232    +  misc_feature   RB T-DNA repeat: right border repeat from nopaline C58 T-DNA
   4452..4983    +  rep_origin     oriV: incP origin of replication
   5047..5124    +  CDS            klaC (fragment): KLAC_ECOLX - Also known as telB. Protein predicted: Swiss-Prot protein existence level 4. Belongs to the kla operon, which is associated with cryptic tellurite resistance, and IncW plasmid fertility inhibition. From Escherichia coli.
   5126..5217    +  promoter       AmpR promoter: bla
   5218..6078    +  CDS            AmpR: β-lactamase; bla; confers resistance to ampicillin, carbenicillin, and related antibiotics
   6249..6837    +  rep_origin     ori: high-copy-number ColE1/pMB1/pBR322/pUC origin of replication
   7149..7173    +  misc_feature   LB T-DNA repeat: left border repeat from nopaline C58 T-DNA
   7267..7519    -  terminator     NOS terminator: nopaline synthase terminator and poly(A) signal
   7542..8090    -  CDS            bar: PAT_STRHY - Experimental evidence at protein level: Swiss-Prot protein existence level 1. Inactivates phosphinothricin (PPT) by transfer of an acetyl group from acetyl CoA. Can also acetylate demethylphosphinothricin but not PTT or glutamate. This enzyme is an effector of phosphinothricin tripeptide (PTT or bialaphos) resistance. From Streptomyces hygroscopicus. Introduced by genetic manipulation and expressed in glufosinate-tolerant maize by Dekalb Genetics.
   8132..8311    -  promoter       NOS promoter: nopaline synthase promoter
   8454..345     +  promoter       CaMV 35S promoter (enhanced) (across the origin): cauliflower mosaic virus 35S promoter with a duplicated enhancer region
>Addgene plasmid #87243 | ACA8-YFPc | addgene full sequence | sequence record 176887 | Addgene NGS Result
TGAGACTTTTCAACAAAGGGTAATATCGGGAAACCTCCTCGGATTCCATTGCCCAGCTATCTGTCACTTC
ATCGAAAGGACAGTAGAAAAGGAAGATGGCTTCTACAAATGCCATCATTGCGATAAAGGAAAGGCTATCG
TTCAAGATGCCTCTACCGACAGTGGTCCCAAAGATGGACCCCCACCCACGAGGAACATCGTGGAAAAAGA
AGACGTTCCAACCACGTCTTCAAAGCAAGTGGATTGATGTGATATCTCCACTGACGTAAGGGATGACGCA
CAATCCCACTATCCTTCGCAAGACCCTTCCTCTATATAAGGAAGTTCATTTCATTTGGAGAGGACCTCGA
GGTCGACGGTATCGATAAGCTTCCCATCAACAAGTTTGTACAAAAAAGCAGGCTACATGACGAGTCTCTT
GAAGTCATCGCCTGGACGACGCCGTGGAGGCGATGTGGAGTCTGGGAAGAGTGAACACGCAGACTCTGAT
AGCGACACTTTCTACATCCCATCGAAGAATGCTTCTATTGAGCGGCTTCAACAGTGGAGAAAAGCTGCAC
TGGTTCTCAATGCGTCCCGGAGATTCCGGTACACCTTGGACTTGAAGAAGGAGCAAGAAACGAGGGAAAT
GAGACAGAAGATCAGAAGTCATGCTCATGCTCTTTTGGCGGCGAATCGTTTTATGGATATGGGACGTGAG
TCAGGAGTTGAAAAAACAACTGGGCCTGCAACTCCGGCTGGTGATTTTGGAATTACTCCTGAACAGCTTG
TGATAATGTCAAAGGATCACAACAGTGGTGCCCTGGAGCAATATGGAGGGACTCAAGGATTGGCCAATTT
GCTCAAGACAAATCCAGAGAAAGGTATCAGTGGCGATGATGATGACTTGCTAAAGCGCAAGACCATTTAT
GGATCAAACACATATCCTCGCAAGAAAGGGAAAGGGTTTCTGAGGTTTCTTTGGGATGCTTGCCATGATC
TCACCTTGATCATTTTAATGGTTGCTGCTGTAGCGTCTTTAGCACTTGGGATAAAAACAGAGGGTATCAA
AGAAGGATGGTATGATGGAGGAAGCATTGCATTTGCTGTGATTCTTGTGATTGTTGTGACGGCTGTCAGT
GACTACAAACAGTCGCTCCAGTTTCAAAACTTGAATGATGAAAAGAGAAACATACATCTGGAGGTGTTAA
GAGGTGGAAGACGAGTGGAGATTTCGATCTATGACATAGTGGTGGGTGATGTCATTCCTCTCAACATTGG
CAATCAGGTTCCTGCTGATGGAGTACTGATATCTGGCCACTCTCTCGCCCTTGATGAATCTAGCATGACT
GGAGAGAGCAAAATTGTTAACAAAGACGCTAACAAGGACCCATTCTTAATGTCTGGCTGTAAAGTGGCAG
ATGGAAATGGTTCTATGCTGGTTACTGGTGTTGGAGTCAACACTGAATGGGGATTGCTGATGGCCAGTAT
TTCTGAAGACAATGGTGAAGAAACTCCCTTGCAGGTGCGCTTAAATGGGGTAGCTACTTTTATTGGTTCA
ATTGGCTTAGCGGTGGCTGCTGCTGTGCTAGTGATTCTTCTGACTCGATATTTCACTGGTCACACTAAAG
ACAATAATGGAGGTCCTCAATTCGTTAAAGGCAAGACAAAAGTCGGTCATGTTATTGATGATGTGGTCAA
AGTCCTTACCGTAGCGGTTACAATTGTCGTAGTGGCAGTGCCTGAGGGTCTTCCTTTGGCTGTTACTTTA
ACCCTTGCCTATTCAATGAGGAAAATGATGGCAGATAAGGCTTTGGTGCGGAGGCTATCTGCTTGCGAGA
CAATGGGCTCTGCCACCACTATTTGCAGCGATAAAACTGGAACACTAACTCTGAATCAGATGACTGTGGT
TGAGTCTTATGCTGGGGGCAAGAAAACAGATACTGAACAATTGCCAGCAACTATCACTTCGCTAGTAGTT
GAAGGAATATCTCAAAACACAACTGGTAGTATTTTTGTCCCAGAGGGTGGAGGTGATTTAGAGTACTCTG
GTTCACCAACAGAAAAGGCCATTCTTGGCTGGGGAGTTAAGCTGGGAATGAATTTCGAGACAGCCCGATC
GCAGTCTTCTATTCTTCATGCTTTTCCATTTAACTCAGAGAAGAAACGTGGTGGTGTTGCTGTAAAAACG
GCTGATGGTGAAGTTCATGTTCACTGGAAAGGAGCTTCTGAAATTGTCCTGGCATCATGCCGAAGCTACA
TCGATGAGGATGGTAATGTGGCACCAATGACTGACGACAAGGCATCGTTTTTCAAGAATGGCATTAATGA
TATGGCTGGAAGAACCTTACGATGTGTTGCACTCGCCTTTAGAACCTATGAGGCTGAAAAGGTCCCAACA
GGCGAAGAGCTCTCAAAGTGGGTACTCCCAGAGGATGATCTTATATTATTAGCTATAGTGGGCATAAAGG
ATCCATGTAGACCAGGAGTCAAAGATTCAGTTGTGTTGTGTCAAAATGCTGGTGTCAAGGTCCGTATGGT
TACTGGTGACAACGTCCAAACTGCCAGGGCTATTGCCTTGGAATGTGGAATACTAAGTTCAGATGCAGAT
CTCTCCGAGCCTACTCTCATTGAAGGAAAATCATTCCGTGAGATGACTGATGCAGAAAGGGACAAGATTA
GTGACAAAATATCGGTTATGGGCCGATCATCTCCCAATGACAAACTTCTGCTGGTACAATCTCTGAGACG
ACAAGGGCATGTTGTTGCTGTCACCGGGGATGGGACAAATGATGCTCCTGCATTGCACGAGGCAGATATT
GGTCTTGCTATGGGAATAGCAGGAACAGAAGTGGCTAAGGAGAGTTCGGACATCATCATCTTGGATGACA
ACTTTGCTTCAGTTGTCAAGGTTGTTCGATGGGGGCGATCAGTGTATGCCAACATTCAGAAGTTCATCCA
ATTTCAGCTCACAGTCAATGTCGCCGCTCTCGTAATTAATGTTGTAGCTGCTATTTCGAGTGGTGACGTT
CCACTTACCGCTGTGCAGCTTCTCTGGGTTAATCTGATAATGGACACTCTTGGAGCATTGGCTTTGGCTA
CTGAACCACCCACTGATCACCTCATGGGGAGGCCTCCAGTTGGCAGAAAAGAACCTCTTATTACCAACAT
CATGTGGAGAAACTTGCTGATCCAGGCTATTTATCAAGTGAGTGTATTGTTAACACTCAATTTCCGAGGC
ATAAGCATACTTGGCCTGGAGCATGAAGTGCATGAACACGCCACTAGAGTGAAGAACACAATAATCTTCA
ACGCCTTTGTTCTCTGCCAAGCTTTCAATGAGTTCAATGCTCGTAAACCAGATGAGAAGAACATCTTCAA
AGGTGTGATCAAGAATCGTCTCTTTATGGGAATAATAGTCATAACTCTTGTGCTCCAGGTTATCATTGTT
GAGTTCCTTGGTAAATTCGCTTCCACGACGAAACTAAACTGGAAGCAATGGCTTATCTGTGTTGGCATCG
GTGTTATCAGTTGGCCTCTTGCTTTGGTCGGGAAATTCATTCCGGTGCCTGCAGCTCCTATAAGCAACAA
ATTGAAAGTACTAAAATTCTGGGGCAAGAAGAAAAATTCTTCTGGAGAAGGTTCACTCCACCCAGCTTTC
TTGTACAAAGTGGTTGATGGGATGGACAAGCAGAAGAACGGCATCAAGGCCAACTTCAAGATCCGCCACA
ACATCGAGGACGGCGGCGTGCAGCTCGCCGACCACTACCAGCAGAACACCCCCATCGGCGACGGCCCCGT
GCTGCTGCCCGACAACCACTACCTGAGCTACCAGTCCGCCCTGAGCAAAGACCCCAACGAGAAGCGCGAT
CACATGGTCCTGCTGGAGTTCGTGACCGCCGCCGGGATCACTCTCGGCATGGACGAGCTGTACAAGTAAT
CTAGAGTCCGCAAAAATCACCAGTCTCTCTCTACAAATCTATCTCTCTCTATTTTTCTCCAGAATAATGT
GTGAGTAGTTCCCAGATAAGGGAATTAGGGTTCTTATAGGGTTTCGCTCATGTGTTGAGCATATAAGAAA
CCCTTAGTATGTATTTGTATTTGTAAAATACTTCTATCAATAAAATTTCTAATTCCTAAAACCAAAATCC
AGTGACCGGGCGGCCGCCACCGCGGTGGAGGGGGATCAGATTGTCGTTTCCCGCCTTCAGTTTAAACTAT
CAGTGTTTGACAGGATATATTGGCGGGTAAACCTAAGAGAAAAGAGCGTTTATTAGAATAATCGGATATT
TAAAAGGGCGTGAAAAGGTTTATCCGTTCGTCCATTTGTATGTGTACATCACCGACGAGCAAGGCAAGAC
CGAGCGCCTTTCCGACGCTCACCGGGCTGGTTGCCCTCGCCGCTGGGCTGGCGGCCGTCTATGGCCCTGC
AAACGCGCCAGAAACGCCGTCGAAGCCGTGTGCGAGACACCGGCCGCCGGCGTTGTGGATACCTCGCGGA
AAACTTGGCCCTCACTGACAGATGAGGGGCGGACGTTGACACTTGAGGGGCCGACTCACCCGGCGCGGCG
TTGACAGATGAGGGGCAGGCTCGATTTCGGCCGGCGACGTGGAGCTGGCCAGCCTCGCAAATCGGCGAAA
ACGCCTGATTTTACGCGAGTTTCCCACAGATGATGTGGACAAGCCTGGGGATAAGTGCCCTGCGGTATTG
ACACTTGAGGGGCGCGACTACTGACAGATGAGGGGCGCGATCCTTGACACTTGAGGGGCAGAGTGCTGAC
AGATGAGGGGCGCACCTATTGACATTTGAGGGGCTGTCCACAGGCAGAAAATCCAGCATTTGCAAGGGTT
TCCGCCCGTTTTTCGGCCACCGCTAACCTGTCTTTTAACCTGCTTTTAAACCAATATTTATAAACCTTGT
TTTTAACCAGGGCTGCGCCCTGTGCGCGTGACCGCGCACGCCGAAGGGGGGTGCCCCCCCTTCTCGAACC
CTCCCGGCCCGCTAACGCGGGCCTCCCATCCCCCCAGGGGCTGCGCCCCTCGGCCGCGAACGGCCTCACC
CCAAAAATGGCAGCGCTGGCAGTCCTTGCCATTGCCGGGATCGGGGCAGTAACGGGATGGGCGATCAGCC
CGAAAGCTACCCCTATTTGTTTATTTTTCTAAATACATTCAAATATGTATCCGCTCATGAGACAATAACC
CTGATAAATGCTTCAATAATATTGAAAAAGGAAGAGTATGAGTATTCAACATTTCCGTGTCGCCCTTATT
CCCTTTTTTGCGGCATTTTGCCTTCCTGTTTTTGCTCACCCAGAAACGCTGGTGAAAGTAAAAGATGCTG
AAGATCAGTTGGGTGCACGAGTGGGTTACATCGAACTGGATCTCAACAGCGGTAAGATCCTTGAGAGTTT
TCGCCCCGAAGAACGTTTTCCAATGATGAGCACTTTTAAAGTTCTGCTATGTGGCGCGGTATTATCCCGT
ATTGACGCCGGGCAAGAGCAACTCGGTCGCCGCATACACTATTCTCAGAATGACTTGGTTGAGTACTCAC
CAGTCACAGAAAAGCATCTTACGGATGGCATGACAGTAAGAGAATTATGCAGTGCTGCCATAACCATGAG
TGATAACACTGCGGCCAACTTACTTCTGACAACGATCGGAGGACCGAAGGAGCTAACCGCTTTTTTGCAC
AACATGGGGGATCATGTAACTCGCCTTGATCGTTGGGAACCGGAGCTGAATGAAGCCATACCAAACGACG
AGCGTGACACCACGATGCCTGTAGCAATGGCAACAACGTTGCGCAAACTATTAACTGGCGAACTACTTAC
TCTAGCTTCCCGGCAACAATTAATAGACTGGATGGAGGCGGATAAAGTTGCAGGACCACTTCTGCGCTCG
GCCCTTCCGGCTGGCTGGTTTATTGCTGATAAATCTGGAGCCGGTGAGCGTGGGTCTCGCGGTATCATTG
CAGCACTGGGGCCAGATGGTAAGCCCTCCCGTATCGTAGTTATCTACACGACGGGGAGTCAGGCAACTAT
GGATGAACGAAATAGACAGATCGCTGAGATAGGTGCCTCACTGATTAAGCATTGGTAACTGTCAGACCAA
GTTTACTCATATATACTTTAGATTGATTTAAAACTTCATTTTTAATTTAAAAGGATCTAGGTGAAGATCC
TTTTTGATAATCTCATGACCAAAATCCCTTAACGTGAGTTTTCGTTCCACTGAGCGTCAGACCCCGTAGA
AAAGATCAAAGGATCTTCTTGAGATCCTTTTTTTCTGCGCGTAATCTGCTGCTTGCAAACAAAAAAACCA
CCGCTACCAGCGGTGGTTTGTTTGCCGGATCAAGAGCTACCAACTCTTTTTCCGAAGGTAACTGGCTTCA
GCAGAGCGCAGATACCAAATACTGTTCTTCTAGTGTAGCCGTAGTTAGGCCACCACTTCAAGAACTCTGT
AGCACCGCCTACATACCTCGCTCTGCTAATCCTGTTACCAGTGGCTGCTGCCAGTGGCGATAAGTCGTGT
CTTACCGGGTTGGACTCAAGACGATAGTTACCGGATAAGGCGCAGCGGTCGGGCTGAACGGGGGGTTCGT
GCACACAGCCCAGCTTGGAGCGAACGACCTACACCGAACTGAGATACCTACAGCGTGAGCTATGAGAAAG
CGCCACGCTTCCCGAAGGGAGAAAGGCGGACAGGTATCCGGTAAGCGGCAGGGTCGGAACAGGAGAGCGC
ACGAGGGAGCTTCCAGGGGGAAACGCCTGGTATCTTTATAGTCCTGTCGGGTTTCGCCACCTCTGACTTG
AGCGTCGATTTTTGTGATGCTCGTCAGGGGGGCGGAGCCTATGGAAAAACGCCAGCAACGCGGCCTTTTT
ACGGTTCCTGGCCTTTTGCTGGCCTTTTGCTCACATGGACTCTAGCTAGAGGATCACAGGCAGCAACGCT
CTGTCATCGTTACAATCAACATGCTACCCTCCGCGAGATCATCCGTGTTTCAAACCCGGCAGCTTAGTTG
CCGTTCTTCCGAATAGCATCGGTAACATGAGCAAAGTCTGCCGCCTTACAACGGCTCTCCCGCTGACGCC
GTCCCGGACTGATGGGCTGCCTGTATCGAGTGGTGATTTTGTGCCGAGCTGCCGGTCGGGGAGCTGTTGG
CTGGCTGGTGGCAGGATATATTGTGGTGTAAACAAATTGACGCTTAGACAACTTAATAACACATTGCGGA
CGTTTTTAATGATCGAATACTAACGTCTCTACCAGATATCAGCTTGCATGCCGGTCGATCTAGTAACATA
GATGACACCGCGCGCGATAATTTATCCTAGTTTGCGCGCTATATTTTGTTTTCTATCGCGTATTAAATGT
ATAATTGCGGGACTCTAATCATAAAAACCCATCTCATAAATAACGTCATGCATTACATGTTAATTATTAC
ATGCTTAACGTAATTCAACAGAAATTATATGATAATCATCGCAAGACCGGCAACAGGATTCAATCTTAAG
AAACTTTATTGCCAAATGTTTGAACGATCTGCTTGACTCTAGGGGTCATCAGATTTCGGTGACGGGCAGG
ACCGGACGGGGCGGCACCGGCAGGCTGAAGTCCAGCTGCCAGAAACCCACGTCATGCCAGTTCCCGTGCT
TGAAGCCGGCCGCCCGCAGCATGCCGCGGGGGGCATATCCGAGCGCCTCGTGCATGCGCACGCTCGGGTC
GTTGGGCAGCCCGATGACAGCGACCACGCTCTTGAAGCCCTGTGCCTCCAGGGACTTCAGCAGGTGGGTG
TAGAGCGTGGAGCCCAGTCCCGTCCGCTGGTGGCGGGGGGAGACGTACACGGTCGACTCGGCCGTCCAGT
CGTAGGCGTTGCGTGCCTTCCAGGGACCCGCGTAGGCGATGCCGGCGACCTCGCCGTCCACCTCGGCGAC
GAGCCAGGGATAGCGCTCCCGCAGACGGACGAGGTCGTCCGTCCACTCCTGCGGTTCCTGCGGCTCGGTA
CGGAAGTTGACCGTGCTTGTCTCGATGTAGTGGTTGACGATGGTGCAGACCGCCGGCATGTCCGCCTCGG
TGGCACGGCGGATGTCGGCCGGGCGTCGTTCTGGGCTCATGGTAGATCCCCTCGATCGAGTTGAGAGTGA
ATATGAGACTCTAATTGGATACCGAGGGGAATTTATGGAACGTCAGTGGAGCATTTTTGACAAGAAATAT
TTGCTAGCTGATAGTGACCTTAGGCGACTTTTGAACGCGCAATAATGGTTTCTGACGTATGTGCTTAGCT
CATTAAACTCCAGAAACCCGCGGCTCAGTGGCTCCTTCAACGTTGCGGTTCTGTCAGTTCCAAACGTAAA
ACGGCTTGTCCCGCGTCATCGGCGGGGGTCATAACGTGACTCCCTTAATTCTCCGCTCATGATCAGATTG
TCGTTTCCCGCCTTCGGTTTGGGCGCGCCCGGTTCAGAAGACCAGAGGGCTATTGAGACTTTTCAACAAA
GGGTAATATCGGGAAACCTCCTCGGATTCCATTGCCCAGCTATCTGTCACTTCATCGAAAGGACAGTAGA
AAAGGAAGATGGCTTCTACAAATGCCATCATTGCGATAAAGGAAAGGCTATCGTTCAAGATGCCTCTACC
GACAGTGGTCCCAAAGATGGACCCCCACCCACGAGGAACATCGTGGAAAAAGAAGACGTTCCAACCACGT
CTTCAAAGCAAGTGGATTGATGTGATACATGGTGGAGCACGACACTCTCGTCTACTCCAAGAATATCAAA
GATACAGTCTCAGAAGACCAGAGGGCTAT
